Addgene plasmid #233887: His-GST-TEV-BRD4(42-459) BD1-BD2
Purpose: pGex for protein overexpression of human BRD4
Depositing lab: Alessio Ciulli. Depositing organization: University of Dundee. Publication: Targeted protein degradation via intramolecular bivalent glues. Hsia O, Hinterndorfer M, Cowan AD, Iso K, Ishida T, Sundaramoorthy R, Nakasone MA, Imrichova H, Schatz C, Rukavina A, Husnjak K, Wegner M, Correa-Saez A, Craigon C, Casement R, Maniaci C, Testa A, Kaulich M, Dikic I, Winter GE, Ciulli A. Nature. 2024 Mar;627(8002):204-211. doi: 10.1038/s41586-024-07089-6. Epub 2024 Feb 21. PubMed 38383787.
Backbone
  Vector backbone: pGEX-4T1
  Total vector size (bp): 6274
  Vector type: Bacterial Expression
Growth in bacteria
  Bacterial resistance: Ampicillin, 100 μg/mL
  Growth temperature: 37°C
  Growth strain: DH5alpha
  Copy number: High Copy
Gene/Insert
  Gene/Insert name: BRD4
  Species: H. sapiens (human)
  Insert size (bp): 1256
  Entrez Gene: BRD4 (a.k.a. CAP, CDLS6, FSHRG4, HUNK1, HUNKI, MCAP)
  Promoter: T7
  Tag / fusion protein: His-GST-TEV (N terminal on backbone)
  Cloning method: Restriction Enzyme; 5′ cloning site BamHI (not destroyed); 3′ cloning site EcoRI (not destroyed)
  Sequencing primers: 5′ T7 forward; 3′ T7 reverse
Terms and licenses: Academic/Nonprofit Terms; Industry Terms: Not Available to Industry
Depositor comments: Sub cloned into pGex by Dr. Mark A Nakasone
How to cite: His-GST-TEV-BRD4(42-459) BD1-BD2 was a gift from Alessio Ciulli (Addgene plasmid # 233887 ; http://n2t.net/addgene:233887 ; RRID:Addgene_233887)
