[The description below was written by a language model from this plasmid's Addgene catalogue record and pLannotate feature annotations shown in this document.]
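Description:
His-GST-TEV-BRD4(42-459) BD1-BD2 is a 6,274 bp bacterial expression plasmid built on the pGEX-4T1 backbone for overproducing a fragment of human BRD4 in E. coli. It replicates from a high-copy ColE1/pMB1-type origin and is selected with ampicillin through the β-lactamase (AmpR) gene and its native promoter. The backbone also carries a lacI cassette supplying lac repressor, along with remnants typical of pGEX-family vectors: a lac promoter/operator with a lacZα fragment, and fragments of bom and rop.

The expression unit encodes an N-terminal polyhistidine tag, followed by Schistosoma japonicum glutathione S-transferase, a TEV protease recognition site, and then the roughly 1.26 kb BRD4 insert cloned between BamHI and EcoRI sites, both retained. As the name indicates, the insert covers residues 42–459, spanning both bromodomains (BD1 and BD2) in tandem. The two affinity handles allow purification on nickel or glutathione resin, and TEV cleavage can release the BRD4 fragment from the tags.

Two discrepancies are worth noting. The catalogue lists a T7 promoter, but the annotated sequence shows a tac promoter with a downstream lac operator immediately upstream of the fusion, consistent with pGEX vectors and with IPTG-inducible expression under lacI control; no T7 promoter is annotated. The automated annotation also labels the insert as a BRD3 fragment, which most likely reflects homology among BET family bromodomain proteins rather than a different insert, since its position and length match the recorded BRD4 insert. The associated publication concerns targeted protein degradation by intramolecular bivalent glues, so the recombinant tandem-bromodomain protein was presumably made for in vitro work in that context, though the record does not specify the assays.
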