Features (pLannotate 1.2.2; 19 found; start..end, strand, type, name):
      1..589     +  rep_origin     ori: high-copy-number ColE1/pMB1/pBR322/pUC origin of replication
    775..826     -  misc_feature   bom (fragment): basis of mobility region from pBR322
    833..910     +  promoter       lacI promoter: lacI
    911..1993    +  CDS            lacI: lac repressor; lacI; The lac repressor binds to the lac operator to inhibit transcription in E. coli. This inhibition can be relieved by adding lactose or isopropyl-β-D-thiogalactopyranoside (IPTG).
   2006..2027    +  protein_bind   CAP binding site: CAP binding activates transcription in the presence of cAMP. E. coli catabolite activator protein
   2042..2072    +  promoter       lac promoter: promoter for the E. coli lac operon
   2080..2096    +  protein_bind   lac operator: The lac repressor binds to the lac operator to inhibit transcription in E. coli. This inhibition can be relieved by adding lactose or isopropyl-β-D-thiogalactopyranoside (IPTG). lac repressor encoded by lacI
   2116..2289    +  CDS            lacZα: LacZα fragment of β-galactosidase; lacZ fragment
   2553..2669    -  CDS            yciV (fragment): RNAAM_ECOLI - Also known as trpH From Escherichia coli (strain K12).
   2745..2773    +  promoter       tac promoter: strong E. coli promoter; hybrid between the trp and lac UV5 promoters
   2781..2797    +  protein_bind   lac operator: The lac repressor binds to the lac operator to inhibit transcription in E. coli. This inhibition can be relieved by adding lactose or isopropyl-β-D-thiogalactopyranoside (IPTG). lac repressor encoded by lacI
   2826..2846    +  CDS            7xHis: 6xHis affinity tag
   2868..3521    +  CDS            GST26_SCHJA: Experimental evidence at protein level: Swiss-Prot protein existence level 1. GST isoenzymes appear to play a central role in the parasite detoxification system. Other functions are also suspected including a role in increasing the solubility of haematin in the parasite gut. From Schistosoma japonicum (Blood fluke).
   3528..3547    +  CDS            TEV site (fragment): tobacco etch virus (TEV) protease recognition and cleavage site
   3546..4802    +  CDS            BRD3 (fragment) (sequence partly withheld): BRD3_HUMAN - Also known as KIAA0043, RING3L. Experimental evidence at protein level: Swiss-Prot protein existence level 1. Chromatin reader that recognizes and binds hyperacetylated chromatin and plays a role in the regulation of transcription, probably by chromatin remodeling and interaction with transcription factors (PubMed:18406326, PubMed:27105114). Regulates transcription by promoting the binding of the transcription factor GATA1 to its targets (By similarity). From Homo sapiens (Human).
   4853..4892    +  CDS            rop (fragment): Rop protein, which maintains plasmids at low copy number; rop
   4994..5034    +  misc_feature   bom (fragment): basis of mobility region from pBR322
   5139..5243    +  promoter       AmpR promoter: bla
   5244..6104    +  CDS            AmpR: β-lactamase; bla; confers resistance to ampicillin, carbenicillin, and related antibiotics
>Addgene plasmid #233887 | His-GST-TEV-BRD4(42-459) BD1-BD2 | addgene full sequence | sequence record 464909 | Addgene NGS Result
TTGAGATCCTTTTTTTCTGCGCGTAATCTGCTGCTTGCAAACAAAAAAACCACCGCTACCAGCGGTGGTT
TGTTTGCCGGATCAAGAGCTACCAACTCTTTTTCCGAAGGTAACTGGCTTCAGCAGAGCGCAGATACCAA
ATACTGTCCTTCTAGTGTAGCCGTAGTTAGGCCACCACTTCAAGAACTCTGTAGCACCGCCTACATACCT
CGCTCTGCTAATCCTGTTACCAGTGGCTGCTGCCAGTGGCGATAAGTCGTGTCTTACCGGGTTGGACTCA
AGACGATAGTTACCGGATAAGGCGCAGCGGTCGGGCTGAACGGGGGGTTCGTGCACACAGCCCAGCTTGG
AGCGAACGACCTACACCGAACTGAGATACCTACAGCGTGAGCTATGAGAAAGCGCCACGCTTCCCGAAGG
GAGAAAGGCGGACAGGTATCCGGTAAGCGGCAGGGTCGGAACAGGAGAGCGCACGAGGGAGCTTCCAGGG
GGAAACGCCTGGTATCTTTATAGTCCTGTCGGGTTTCGCCACCTCTGACTTGAGCGTCGATTTTTGTGAT
GCTCGTCAGGGGGGCGGAGCCTATGGAAAAACGCCAGCAACGCGGCCTTTTTACGGTTCCTGGCCTTTTG
CTGGCCTTTTGCTCACATGTTCTTTCCTGCGTTATCCCCTGATTCTGTGGATAACCGTATTACCGCCTTT
GAGTGAGCTGATACCGCTCGCCGCAGCCGAACGACCGAGCGCAGCGAGTCAGTGAGCGAGGAAGCGGAAG
AGCGCCTGATGCGGTATTTTCTCCTTACGCATCTGTGCGGTATTTCACACCGCATAAATTCCGACACCAT
CGAATGGCGCAAAACCTTTCGCGGTATGGCATGATAGCGCCCGGAAGAGAGTCAATTCAGGGTGGTGAAT
GTGAAACCAGTAACGTTATACGATGTCGCAGAGTATGCCGGTGTCTCTTATCAGACCGTTTCCCGCGTGG
TGAACCAGGCCAGCCACGTTTCTGCGAAAACGCGGGAAAAAGTGGAAGCGGCGATGGCGGAGCTGAATTA
CATTCCCAACCGCGTGGCACAACAACTGGCGGGCAAACAGTCGTTGCTGATTGGCGTTGCCACCTCCAGT
CTGGCCCTGCACGCGCCGTCGCAAATTGTCGCGGCGATTAAATCTCGCGCCGATCAACTGGGTGCCAGCG
TGGTGGTGTCGATGGTAGAACGAAGCGGCGTCGAAGCCTGTAAAGCGGCGGTGCACAATCTTCTCGCGCA
ACGCGTCAGTGGGCTGATCATTAACTATCCGCTGGATGACCAGGATGCCATTGCTGTGGAAGCTGCCTGC
ACTAATGTTCCGGCGTTATTTCTTGATGTCTCTGACCAGACACCCATCAACAGTATTATTTTCTCCCATG
AAGACGGTACGCGACTGGGCGTGGAGCATCTGGTCGCATTGGGTCACCAGCAAATCGCGCTGTTAGCGGG
CCCATTAAGTTCTGTCTCGGCGCGTCTGCGTCTGGCTGGCTGGCATAAATATCTCACTCGCAATCAAATT
CAGCCGATAGCGGAACGGGAAGGCGACTGGAGTGCCATGTCCGGTTTTCAACAAACCATGCAAATGCTGA
ATGAGGGCATCGTTCCCACTGCGATGCTGGTTGCCAACGATCAGATGGCGCTGGGCGCAATGCGCGCCAT
TACCGAGTCCGGGCTGCGCGTTGGTGCGGATATCTCGGTAGTGGGATACGACGATACCGAAGACAGCTCA
TGTTATATCCCGCCGTTAACCACCATCAAACAGGATTTTCGCCTGCTGGGGCAAACCAGCGTGGACCGCT
TGCTGCAACTCTCTCAGGGCCAGGCGGTGAAGGGCAATCAGCTGTTGCCCGTCTCACTGGTGAAAAGAAA
AACCACCCTGGCGCCCAATACGCAAACCGCCTCTCCCCGCGCGTTGGCCGATTCATTAATGCAGCTGGCA
CGACAGGTTTCCCGACTGGAAAGCGGGCAGTGAGCGCAACGCAATTAATGTAAGTTAGCTCACTCATTAG
GCACCCCAGGCTTTACACTTTATGCTTCCGGCTCGTATGTTGTGTGGAATTGTGAGCGGATAACAATTTC
ACACAGGAAACAGCTATGACCATGATTACGGATTCACTGGCCGTCGTTTTACAACGTCGTGACTGGGAAA
ACCCTGGCGTTACCCAACTTAATCGCCTTGCAGCACATCCCCCTTTCGCCAGCTGGCGTAATAGCGAAGA
GGCCCGCACCGATCGCCCTTCCCAACAGTTGCGCAGCCTGAATGGCGAATGGCGCTTTGCCTGGTTTCCG
GCACCAGAAGCGGTGCCGGAAAGCTGGCTGGAGTGCGATCTTCCTGAGGCCGATACTGTCGTCGTCCCCT
CAAACTGGCAGATGCACGGTTACGATGCGCCCATCTACACCAACGTGACCTATCCCATTACGGTCAATCC
GCCGTTTGTTCCCACGGAGAATCCGACGGGTTGTTACTCGCTCACATTTAATGTTGATGAAAGCTGGCTA
CAGGAAGGCCAGACGCGAATTATTTTTGATGGCGTTGGAATTAGCTTATCGACTGCACGGTGCACCAATG
CTTCTGGCGTCAGGCAGCCATCGGAAGCTGTGGTATGGCTGTGCAGGTCGTAAATCACTGCATAATTCGT
GTCGCTCAAGGCGCACTCCCGTTCTGGATAATGTTTTTTGCGCCGACATCATAACGGTTCTGGCAAATAT
TCTGAAATGAGCTGTTGACAATTAATCATCGGCTCGTATAATGTGTGGAATTGTGAGCGGATAACAATTT
CACACAGGAAACAGTATTCCATATGCATCACCATCACCATCACCATCACCACCATCATCACGCAGGCATG
TCCCCTATACTAGGTTATTGGAAAATTAAGGGCCTTGTGCAACCCACTCGACTTCTTTTGGAATATCTTG
AAGAAAAATATGAAGAGCATTTGTATGAGCGCGATGAAGGTGATAAATGGCGAAACAAAAAGTTTGAATT
GGGTTTGGAGTTTCCCAATCTTCCTTATTATATTGATGGTGATGTTAAATTAACACAGTCTATGGCCATC
ATACGTTATATAGCTGACAAGCACAACATGTTGGGTGGTTGTCCAAAAGAGCGTGCAGAGATTTCAATGC
TTGAAGGAGCGGTTTTGGATATTAGATACGGTGTTTCGAGAATTGCATATAGTAAAGACTTTGAAACTCT
CAAAGTTGATTTTCTTAGCAAGCTACCTGAAATGCTGAAAATGTTCGAAGATCGTTTATGTCATAAAACA
TATTTAAATGGTGATCATGTAACCCATCCTGACTTCATGTTGTATGACGCTCTTGATGTTGTTTTATACA
TGGACCCAATGTGCCTGGATGCGTTCCCAAAATTAGTTTGTTTTAAAAAACGTATTGAAGCTATCCCACA
AATTGATAAGTACTTGAAATCCAGCAAGTATATAGCATGGCCTTTGCAGGGCTGGCAAGCCACGTTTGGT
GGTGGCGACCATCCTCCAAAATCGGATGAAAACCTGTATTTTCAGGGATCCACCAACCCCCCGCCCCCAG
AGACCTCCAACCCTAACAAGCCCAAGAGGCAG
[300 nt withheld, positions 3603-3902]
AAAATAAATGAGCTACCCACAGAAGAAACCGAGATCATGATAGTCCAGGCAAAAGGAAGAGGACGTGGGA
GGAAAGAAACAGGGACAGCAAAACCTGGCGTTTCCACGGTACCAAACACAACTCAAGCATCGACTCCTCC
GCAGACCCAGACCCCTCAGCCGAATCCTCCTCCTGTGCAGGCCACGCCTCACCCCTTCCCTGCCGTCACC
CCGGACCTCATCGTCCAGACCCCTGTCATGACAGTGGTGCCTCCCCAGCCACTGCAGACGCCCCCGCCAG
TGCCCCCCCAGCCACAACCCCCACCCGCTCCAGCTCCCCAGCCCGTACAGAGCCACCCACCCATCATCGC
GGCCACCCCACAGCCTGTGAAGACAAAGAAGGGAGTGAAGAGGAAAGCAGACACCACCACCCCCACCACC
ATTGACCCCATTCACGAGCCACCCTCGCTGCCCCCGGAGCCCAAGACCACCAAGCTGGGCCAGCGGCGGG
AGAGCAGCCGGCCTGTGAAACCTCCAAAGAAGGACGTGCCCGACTCTCAGCAGCACCCAGCACCAGAGAA
GAGCAGCAAGGTCTCGGAGCAGCTCAAGTGCTGCAGCGGCATCCTCAAGGAGATGTTTGCCAAGAAGCAC
GCCGCCTACGCCTGGCCCTTCTACAAGCCTGTGGACGTGGAGGCACTGGGCCTACACGACTACTGTGACA
TCATCAAGCACCCCATGGACATGAGCACAATCAAGTCTAAACTGGAGGCCCGTGAGTACCGTGATGCTCA
GGAGTTTGGTGCTGACGTCCGATTGATGTTCTCCAACTGCTATAAGTACAACCCTCCTGACCATGAGGTG
GTGGCCATGGCCCGCAAGCTCCAGGATGTGTTCGAAATGCGCTTTGCCAAGATGCCGGACTAAGAATTCC
CGGGTCGACTCGAGCGGCCGCATCGTGACTGACTGACGATCTGCCTCGCGCGTTTCGGTGATGACGGTGA
AAACCTCTGACACATGCAGCTCCCGGAGACGGTCACAGCTTGTCTGTAAGCGGATGCCGGGAGCAGACAA
GCCCGTCAGGGCGCGTCAGCGGGTGTTGGCGGGTGTCGGGGCGCAGCCATGACCCAGTCACGTAGCGATA
GCGGAGTGTATAATTCTTGAAGACGAAAGGGCCTCGTGATACGCCTATTTTTATAGGTTAATGTCATGAT
AATAATGGTTTCTTAGACGTCAGGTGGCACTTTTCGGGGAAATGTGCGCGGAACCCCTATTTGTTTATTT
TTCTAAATACATTCAAATATGTATCCGCTCATGAGACAATAACCCTGATAAATGCTTCAATAATATTGAA
AAAGGAAGAGTATGAGTATTCAACATTTCCGTGTCGCCCTTATTCCCTTTTTTGCGGCATTTTGCCTTCC
TGTTTTTGCTCACCCAGAAACGCTGGTGAAAGTAAAAGATGCTGAAGATCAGTTGGGTGCACGAGTGGGT
TACATCGAACTGGATCTCAACAGCGGTAAGATCCTTGAGAGTTTTCGCCCCGAAGAACGTTTTCCAATGA
TGAGCACTTTTAAAGTTCTGCTATGTGGCGCGGTATTATCCCGTGTTGACGCCGGGCAAGAGCAACTCGG
TCGCCGCATACACTATTCTCAGAATGACTTGGTTGAGTACTCACCAGTCACAGAAAAGCATCTTACGGAT
GGCATGACAGTAAGAGAATTATGCAGTGCTGCCATAACCATGAGTGATAACACTGCGGCCAACTTACTTC
TGACAACGATCGGAGGACCGAAGGAGCTAACCGCTTTTTTGCACAACATGGGGGATCATGTAACTCGCCT
TGATCGTTGGGAACCGGAGCTGAATGAAGCCATACCAAACGACGAGCGTGACACCACGATGCCTGCAGCA
ATGGCAACAACGTTGCGCAAACTATTAACTGGCGAACTACTTACTCTAGCTTCCCGGCAACAATTAATAG
ACTGGATGGAGGCGGATAAAGTTGCAGGACCACTTCTGCGCTCGGCCCTTCCGGCTGGCTGGTTTATTGC
TGATAAATCTGGAGCCGGTGAGCGTGGGTCTCGCGGTATCATTGCAGCACTGGGGCCAGATGGTAAGCCC
TCCCGTATCGTAGTTATCTACACGACGGGGAGTCAGGCAACTATGGATGAACGAAATAGACAGATCGCTG
AGATAGGTGCCTCACTGATTAAGCATTGGTAACTGTCAGACCAAGTTTACTCATATATACTTTAGATTGA
TTTAAAACTTCATTTTTAATTTAAAAGGATCTAGGTGAAGATCCTTTTTGATAATCTCATGACCAAAATC
CCTTAACGTGAGTTTTCGTTCCACTGAGCGTCAGACCCCGTAGAAAAGATCAAAGGATCTTC
